Addgene plasmid #74248: pDA200
Purpose: pGPD1-dPSTRy(4,3)
Depositing lab: Serge Pelet. Depositing organization: Universite de Lausanne (UNIL). Publication: Real-time quantification of protein expression at the single-cell level via dynamic protein synthesis translocation reporters. Aymoz D, Wosika V, Durandau E, Pelet S. Nat Commun. 2016 Apr 21;7:11304. doi: 10.1038/ncomms11304. PubMed 27098003.
Backbone
  Vector backbone: pSIVL
  Total vector size (bp): 8820
  Vector type: Bacterial Expression, Yeast Expression
  Selectable markers: LEU2
Growth in bacteria
  Bacterial resistance: Ampicillin, 100 μg/mL
  Growth temperature: 37°C
  Growth strain: DH5alpha
  Copy number: Unknown
Gene/Insert
  Gene/Insert name: pGPD1-dPSTRy(4,3)
  Species: S. cerevisiae (budding yeast)
Resource information
  A portion of this plasmid was derived from a plasmid made by: The SynZips were provided by the Keating lab.
Terms and licenses: Academic/Nonprofit Terms; Industry Terms: Not Available to Industry
Depositor comments: This vector contains the complete pGPD1-dPSTRy(4,3). The vector can be cut either PacI or BstBI prior to transformation in yeast. Selection in Leu depleted medium. For more information, see Aymoz et al. Nat. Comm. 2016.
How to cite: pDA200 was a gift from Serge Pelet (Addgene plasmid # 74248 ; http://n2t.net/addgene:74248 ; RRID:Addgene_74248)
