[The description below was written by a language model from this plasmid's Addgene catalogue record and pLannotate feature annotations shown in this document.]
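Description:
pDA200 is an 8,820 bp yeast integrating shuttle plasmid built on the pSIVL backbone. It carries a complete dynamic protein synthesis translocation reporter (dPSTR), yellow variant with SynZip pair (4,3), placed under the S. cerevisiae GPD1 promoter. It is propagated in E. coli through a high-copy ColE1/pUC-type origin and an ampicillin resistance gene. No yeast replication origin is annotated, consistent with a plasmid meant to integrate. The depositor notes that it is linearised with PacI or BstBI before yeast transformation, and transformants are selected on leucine-free medium through the LEU2 marker. The LEU2 coding sequence lies between two loxP sites in the same orientation, which should allow the marker to be excised with Cre. A separate LEU2 promoter fragment and a RIM13 fragment sit near the ends of the yeast cassette. They may act as targeting homology, though the record does not say so.

The feature table resolves the payload only partly. One unit, on the reverse strand, contains a yeast ubiquitin coding sequence followed by a CYC1 terminator. A second unit, on the forward strand, encodes an Aequorea-derived fluorescent protein (annotated as the variant 10B, presumably the yellow reporter). The GPD1 promoter, the SynZip peptides (obtained from another lab) and any localisation signals or second promoter are not annotated, so their arrangement cannot be read from the table. Short T3, T7, lacZα, MCS, HIS3 promoter and attB1 matches appear to be backbone or cloning remnants. According to the associated publication title, dPSTR constructs are used for real-time quantification of protein expression in single cells. Here the promoter being reported on is GPD1.
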