Features (pLannotate 1.2.2; 20 found; start..end, strand, type, name):
     28..616     -  rep_origin     ori: high-copy-number ColE1/pMB1/pBR322/pUC origin of replication
    787..1647    -  CDS            AmpR: β-lactamase; bla; confers resistance to ampicillin, carbenicillin, and related antibiotics
   1648..1711    -  promoter       AmpR promoter: bla
   1738..1988    +  promoter       LEU2 promoter (fragment): S. cerevisiae LEU2
   1989..2007    -  CDS            lacZα (fragment): LacZα fragment of β-galactosidase; lacZ fragment
   2013..2030    +  promoter       T3 promoter (fragment): promoter for bacteriophage T3 RNA polymerase
   2053..2300    -  terminator     CYC1 terminator: S. cerevisiae CYC1; transcription terminator for CYC1
   2733..2960    -  CDS            ubiquitin: Saccharomyces cerevisiae ubiquitin
   2960..3002    -  misc_feature   MCS (fragment): pBluescript multiple cloning site
   3920..3941    -  promoter       HIS3 promoter (fragment): S. cerevisiae HIS3
   4017..4035    -  promoter       T7 promoter: promoter for bacteriophage T7 RNA polymerase
   4069..4102    -  protein_bind   loxP: Cre-mediated recombination occurs in the 8-bp core sequence (GCATACAT). Cre recombinase
   4603..5694    +  CDS            LEU2: LEU3_YEAST - Experimental evidence at protein level: Swiss-Prot protein existence level 1. Catalyzes the oxidation of 3-carboxy-2-hydroxy-4- methylpentanoate (3-isopropylmalate) to 3-carboxy-4-methyl-2- oxopentanoate. The product decarboxylates to 4-methyl-2 oxopentanoate. From Saccharomyces cerevisiae (strain ATCC 204508 / S288c) (Baker's yeast).
   5948..5981    -  protein_bind   loxP: Cre-mediated recombination occurs in the 8-bp core sequence (GCATACAT). Cre recombinase
   5982..6000    +  promoter       T7 promoter: promoter for bacteriophage T7 RNA polymerase
   7015..7064    +  misc_feature   MCS (fragment): pBluescript multiple cloning site
   7075..7785    +  CDS            10B: 10B is a fluorescent protein published in 1996, derived from Aequorea victoria.
   7804..7828    +  protein_bind   attB1: mutant version of attB; recombination site for the Gateway® BP reaction BP Clonase™
   8180..8521    -  CDS            RIM13 (fragment): RIM13_YEAST - Also known as CPL1. Experimental evidence at protein level: Swiss-Prot protein existence level 1. Required for the proteolytic cleavage of the transcriptional repressor RIM101 in response to alkaline ambient pH, which is necessary for sporulation and invasive growth. Probably the protease that cleaves RIM101. From Saccharomyces cerevisiae (strain ATCC 204508 / S288c) (Baker's yeast).
   8541..8559    -  promoter       T3 promoter: promoter for bacteriophage T3 RNA polymerase
>Addgene plasmid #74248 | pDA200 | depositor full sequence | sequence record 140104 | pDA200 sequence 8820 bps
TAATTCGAAGGCCGCGTTGCTGGCGTTTTTCCATAGGCTCGGCCCCCCTGACGAGCATCACAAAAATCGA
CGCTCAAGTCAGAGGTGGCGAAACCCGACAGGACTATAAAGATACCAGGCGTTTCCCCCTGGAAGCTCCC
TCGTGCGCTCTCCTGTTCCGACCCTGCCGCTTACCGGATACCTGTCCGCCTTTCTCCCTTCGGGAAGCGT
GGCGCTTTCTCATAGCTCACGCTGTAGGTATCTCAGTTCGGTGTAGGTCGTTCGCTCCAAGCTGGGCTGT
GTGCACGAACCCCCCGTTCAGCCCGACCGCTGCGCCTTATCCGGTAACTATCGTCTTGAGTCCAACCCGG
TAAGACACGACTTATCGCCACTGGCAGCAGCCACTGGTAACAGGATTAGCAGAGCGAGGTATGTAGGCGG
TGCTACAGAGTTCTTGAAGTGGTGGCCTAACTACGGCTACACTAGAAGAACAGTATTTGGTATCTGCGCT
CTGCTGAAGCCAGTTACCTTCGGAAAAAGAGTTGGTAGCTCTTGATCCGGCAAACAAACCACCGCTGGTA
GCGGTGGTTTTTTTGTTTGCAAGCAGCAGATTACGCGCAGAAAAAAAGGATCTCAAGAAGATCCTTTGAT
CTTTTCTACGGGGTCTGACGCTCAGTGGAACGAAAACTCACGTTAAGGGATTTTGGTCATGAGATTATCA
AAAAGGATCTTCACCTAGATCCTTTTAAATTAAAAATGAAGTTTTAAATCAATCTAAAGTATATATGAGT
AAACTTGGTCTGACAGTTACCAATGCTTAATCAGTGAGGCACCTATCTCAGCGATCTGTCTATTTCGTTC
ATCCATAGTTGCCTGACTGCCCGTCGTGTAGATAACTACGATACGGGAGGGCTTACCATCTGGCCCCAGT
GCTGCAATGATACCGCGAGACCCACGCTCACCGGCTCCAGATTTATCAGCAATAAACCAGCCAGCCGGAA
GGGCCGAGCGCAGAAGTGGTCCTGCAACTTTATCCGCCTCCATCCAGTCTATTAATTGTTGCCGGGAAGC
TAGAGTAAGTAGTTCGCCAGTTAATAGTTTGCGCAACGTTGTTGCCATTGCTACAGGCATCGTGGTGTCA
CGCTCGTCGTTTGGTATGGCTTCATTCAGCTCCGGTTCCCAACGATCAAGGCGAGTTACATGATCCCCCA
TGTTGTGAAAAAAAGCGGTTAGCTCCTTCGGTCCTCCGATCGTTGTCAGAAGTAAGTTGGCCGCAGTGTT
ATCACTCATGGTTATGGCAGCACTGCATAATTCTCTTACTGTCATGCCATCCGTAAGATGCTTTTCTGTG
ACTGGTGAGTACTCAACCAAGTCATTCTGAGAATAGTGTATGCGGCGACCGAGTTGCTCTTGCCCGGCGT
CAATACGGGATAATACCGCGCCACATAGCAGAACTTTAAAAGTGCTCATCATTGGAAAACGTTCTTCGGG
GCGAAAACTCTCAAGGATCTTACCGCTGTTGAGATCCAGTTCGATGTAACCCACTCGTGCACCCAACTGA
TCTTCAGCATCTTTTACTTTCACCAGCGTTTCTGGGTGAGCAAAAACAGGAAGGCAAAATGCCGCAAAAA
AGGGAATAAGGGCGACACGGAAATGTTGAATACTCATACTCTTCCTTTTTCAATATTATTGAAGCATTTA
TCAGGGTTATTGTCTCATGAGCGGATACATATTTGAAGTATCGTTCGAATTAATTAATTTCCTCAACATA
ACGAGAACACACAGGGGCGCTATCGCACAGAATCAAATTCGATGACTGGAAATTTTTTGTTAATTTCAGA
GGTCGCCTGACGCATATACCTTTTTCAACTGAAAAATTGGGAGAAAAAGGAAAGGTGAGAGCGCCGGAAC
CGGCTTTTCATATAGAATAGAGAAGCGTTCATGACTAAATGCTTGCATCACAATACTTGAACTTGACAAT
ATTATTTAAGGACCTATTGTTTTTTCCATGTAAAACGACGGCCAGTGCATGCATTAACCCTCACTAAAGG
GAACAAAAGCTGGGTACCGGCCGCAAATTAAAGCCTTCGAGCGTCCCAAAACCTTCTCAAGCAAGGTTTT
CAGTATAATGTTACATGCGTACACGCGTCTGTACAGAAAAAAAAGAAAAATTTGAAATATAAATAACGTT
CTTAATACTAACATAACTATAAAAAAATAAATAGGGACCTAGACTTCAGGTTGTCTAACTCCTTCCTTTT
CGGTTAGAGCGGATGTGGGGGGAGGGCGTGAATGTAAGCGTGACATAACTAATTACATGACTCGAGGCTA
GCTTATCATTTTTTGTGCGCCAGACGGTTGCGCAGCGCCGCTTTTTCTTTACGCAGACGCGCGATTTCTT
TTTCCAGGTAAGCGTTTTCATTTTCGATGAACGCAGCGTCATTCTCCAGAGTGGTAACTTCGTTAGATCT
TTTAAATTCCATTGTAAAAGGTGCTGCGGCACTTCCAGCTTTTTTATATAAGGAAGTTTGATTGCTGCCA
CCGTCGACACTAGATCCCCCCACCTTCCGCTTCTTCTTGGGTTCAGCACCAGCCCCCACCTTCCGCTTCT
TCTTGGGTTCGGATCTCATAAGCTTTCCCTGCATTAAAGAATCGGCCAAAGCCCTGGGGGAAGCTGTTTG
AGTATTAGGTGCTAGGGTCGTTTTTCTCTTTACCAAACTAACTGGAAGCAGCCACGCACCTGATTTATGG
TAACCACCTCTTAGCCTTAGCACAAGATGTAAGGTGGACTCCTTCTGAATGTTGTAATCAGACAGCGTTC
TACCGTCTTCTAGCTGCTTACCGGCAAAGATCAATCTTTGTTGATCTGGAGGGATACCTTCCTTGTCTTG
AATTTTCGACTTAACGTTGTCGATGGTATCGGAAGATTCAACTTCCAATGTTATGGTTTTACCGGTCAAA
GTCTTGACGAAAATCTGCATGATATCGAATTCCTGCAGCCCGGGGGATCCACTAGTTCTAGACTTTATAT
TATCAATATTTGTGTTTGTGGAGGGGGGGTGTACAATATACAATTGTTTCTTGATGTCTTATGTAGGAGA
GTAAGATAAAAGAAAATTAAAGGGAGAAAGAATTTAAGGTAACGTAACAGTTTCACTCATGGTAGTATAT
ATATAACTGCGAAACTGCCAATACCAAGCCAGTCTACGTGCGAATTAGGTTGGATAGATTTGATGAACCC
ATTCTGATACTTGTTGTGCGGAAAAAGGGACAAAATAGGGAAAACTGGAAAAAGAAAAGGGAGGGGAGAG
AAGCAAGGCGGGAGGCCGCGCGCAGGAGGGCCTTGCAGGGGGCGCCCCGTTTACGTATTGGTGGTGTGGG
TGGGGACTTTGGGTGCCAGGGGTGTGGGTGTTTGATTTGTTTCTGAGGGACAATGGCGCGTGATCGGCCA
GAGACATAGGGACAGTAGGAGGACAACAGTCTCATTGACCCTGTCTTGGCCTTCTGTTTTTCTTCTTTTT
TTGTTCTTTCGTGTTGCGTTTGTACTGACCTGATCTACCGAGGACAAAACAAGATAGGCCAAAGACGATA
TGTGAATGGAATGTTTTTCCGATGTAGAAGTAGAAGTGGGGTTACTTTTTTTATTATTTGACGCAATGCG
AGAATTTTTATGCTACGTAAACTTAGACTTGCTCAAACCCCAGGAGAGGCCTTTGTGGAGGAGACGGGGA
CCGCTGTCACCTTGCCTGGGAAAGAGTATATATTTTCCTTTTTAGTGAAGCTGAGTCAGCGGTGAGAGAT
GAGAGGTGAGGGGCGATGCGATTACGTGGTCATCACGTGCGTGTCAGATATACTGTTATACTACGTCTAC
ACGCTTGGCTTTCTTTTTTCCGTTTTTTTTCCGGCCCTTAGTTAAGCCGGGCAGCTCTGCCCGGCTCTAT
AGGTGAAAAAAAAAAAATGAAGACGGCAAGGTCCCATCAGCTGTACAAAATAATCGGAGTAACGATAACT
CTTTCGGGCTTCGAGCTCCAATTCGCCCTATAGTGAGTCGTATTAGACGTCTCCCTTCATGGTCATAGCT
GTTTCCTGATAACTTCGTATAATGTATGCTATACGAAGTTATTCTGTAGGCGAACCTAACCGGCCAATTT
TCCAAGACCGCTCTGCCGCTGAGCTTGCACCCGTGCCGCTACACAACACCCACACATCCGTAAACCCCCC
GCCATCGGTATCACCAAGGTTGTCTATGACGAGGCGTACAAGAGGACGTGGGGGCCGCCTCTCCAATGTC
ACCAATAGGAAAAAAGAAAGACCGAGTGCGAGTTTCTGACAGAAGCCTCAAGAATTTTTTTTCTTTCTTC
GACTATGCTGGAGGTAGAGATGATCGAGGCAGTAGTCAAGTATATATAAATTAATTAGTTCCACCACCTT
CTTTTCTTGTGTTGCTCCTTTCGATGCTATTTCTGGCTTTTTCTAATTTTTTTCATCGTTTCTTACTTTC
TTCCTAATATATAAATTCTTTTGCATTTTCATTCTTCCTCTCCATTTGTTCATTCTCCTTAAATTTTTTT
TAGGTCTCCTTTCTTTCAAGAAACACAGTCATCGAACTATAATTAACTAAACATGTCAGCACCTAAGAAG
ATAGTAGTATTACCTGGAGACCACGTAGGACAGGAGATAACAGCAGAGGCAATAAAGGTATTAAAGGCAA
TATCAGACGTAAGGTCAAACGTAAAGTTCGACTTCGAGAACCACTTAATAGGAGGAGCAGCAATAGACGC
AACAGGAGTACCTTTACCTGACGAGGCATTAGAGGCATCAAAGAAGGCAGACGCAGTATTATTAGGAGCA
GTAGGAGGACCTAAGTGGGGAACAGGATCAGTAAGGCCTGAGCAGGGATTATTAAAGATAAGGAAGGAGT
TACAGTTATACGCAAACTTAAGGCCTTGCAACTTCGCATCAGACTCATTATTAGACTTATCACCTATAAA
GCCTCAGTTCGCAAAGGGAACAGACTTCGTAGTAGTAAGGGAGTTAGTAGGAGGAATATACTTCGGAAAG
AGGAAGGAGGACGACGGAGACGGAGTAGCATGGGACTCAGAGCAGTACACAGTACCTGAGGTACAGAGGA
TAACAAGGATGGCAGCATTCATGGCATTACAGCACGAGCCTCCTTTACCTATATGGTCATTAGACAAGGC
AAACGTATTAGCATCATCAAGGTTATGGAGGAAGACAGTAGAGGAGACAATAAAGAACGAGTTCCCTACA
TTAAAGGTACAGCACCAGTTAATAGACTCAGCAGCAATGATATTAGTAAAGAACCCTACACACTTAAACG
GAATAATAATAACATCAAACATGTTCGGAGACATAATATCAGACGAGGCATCAGTAATACCTGGATCATT
AGGATTATTACCTTCAGCATCATTAGCATCATTACCTGACAAGAACACAGCATTCGGATTATACGAGCCT
TGCCACGGATCAGCACCTGACTTACCTAAGAACAAGGTAAACCCTATAGCAACAATATTATCAGCAGCAA
TGATGTTAAAGTTATCATTAAACTTACCTGAGGAGGGAAAGGCAATAGAGGACGCAGTAAAGAAGGTATT
AGACGCAGGAATAAGGACAGGAGACTTAGGAGGATCAAACTCAACAACAGAGGTAGGAGACGCAGTAGCA
GAGGAGGTAAAGAAGATATTAGCATGAGAATATTGATAAATTTAAATTTTGGAATGAGGGTTGTCCTTTC
CTTTACAATAGAGGCATTTGAGTGAGTAGGTTTTATCACCTTCTTGCTCTTATTAAATCGCAGTTGTCTT
TCCGGTATGTGCTTGACTGAGGAACAATATTTTATTCATGATACATTTCCATGCTACGCATATCGTCATC
CACATGGAAGGTAATTTTCTTCTGTGGCCTTTCATATAGTTGTGAATGGTAGAACAATCTTCATATAATA
ACTTCGTATAATGTATGCTATACGAAGTTATTAATACGACTCACTATAGGGCGAATTGGAGCTCAAACCG
AAATACAGCCATACGTAATTTGGTGGCCTAATATGCCTGGTGTGCTGGATAAGATATTATGTTAATGAAA
TATTTGTACGTACATCCGTTTGTGCGTATGTATATGTGTGTGTAAAATGTACATTGTCCAAGCTTTCCAC
AACTCCTATTATCGCTAGTGTTGGCAGGATTATTTGTTTGAAAATAGCATATATCTCGTTATGTGAAACT
TTGCCAAACAATATTCCTTACAACATCCGTGCATACTCTAAACCCAATCACTAATTTTCAATTTTTAAAA
ACTTTATACTCTGTACTGCGGCAATTAAGGCTTTCGCGTCGTTGAGCGCGCAACACTACCGGGGGTTCCT
TACCGTGAGCCTGCGCCTCTGTAGGAGAATGTAGAGGTTCCCGTTGAGGGAACTCCAGCCATGGGTTGAC
GGGAGTTCCCGTTTGGCCTGATTGCTCTTGCGCAGTTGACATCTAGCCAGAAACAGTAGTAGTGGGAGTT
GATATTACCAATATTTACAGGTAACCTATATTGATTAACTAAATTATAGGCGTTTAAATTTTTGGGTGGT
CAACAAAAGAGGCGAGCAACAATTTGAATTGAAACGTATGTCGCGTGCCCATTAGGAAATGAGAGAATAT
TGAGGACAACGAGGAGCTTCGCAGTGTAGGAATTGAGAAAGAAGCGACCATTTGAACAATGCTGAGGTTA
ATAAGAGGCCCACGATAAAGGCGTTATATTAATCAACGTTGAACATCTTCCCAGAAAAGTACATGCGAAT
AAATCAGGACCGTCGAAAGACGTACGGAACATCATTGGCAAATATACATCGGGATCTGTTGGATATGCTT
GTCGTGATGAAATACTGTTCTCGTTGTCGGCTTGATAAATTTTCTCCCATTTAAAACTCTTTGAACCAAA
ATTGTGTACTAACATCAATTTGTATATAAACCATGAGTGTATTTCACCTTGTGGTTTTTCACAGCTTTTT
AATTTAGAAGAACATCTAGAACTAGTGGATCCCCCGGGCTGCAGGAATTCGATATCAAGCTTATGAGATC
TGCTTCTAAAGGTGAAGAATTATTCACTGGTGTTGTCCCAATTTTGGTTGAATTAGATGGTGATGTTAAT
GGTCACAAATTTTCTGTCTCCGGTGAAGGTGAAGGTGATGCTACTTACGGTAAATTGACCTTAAAATTTA
TTTGTACTACTGGTAAATTGCCAGTTCCATGGCCAACCTTAGTCACTACTTTAGGTTATGGTTTGATGTG
TTTTGCTAGATACCCAGATCATATGAAACAACATGACTTTTTCAAGTCTGCCATGCCAGAAGGTTATGTT
CAAGAAAGAACTATTTTTTTCAAAGATGACGGTAACTACAAGACCAGAGCTGAAGTCAAGTTTGAAGGTG
ATACCTTAGTTAATAGAATCGAATTAAAAGGTATTGATTTTAAAGAAGATGGTAACATTTTAGGTCACAA
ATTGGAATACAACTATAACTCTCACAATGTTTACATCATGGCTGACAAACAAAAGAATGGTATCAAAGTT
AACTTCAAAATTAGACACAACATTGAAGATGGTTCTGTTCAATTAGCTGACCATTATCAACAAAATACTC
CAATTGGTGATGGTCCAGTCTTGTTACCAGACAACCATTACTTATCCTATCAATCTAAATTATCCAAAGA
TCCAAACGAAAAGAGAGACCACATGGTCTTGAAAGAATTTGTTACTGCTGCTGGTATTACCCATGGTATG
GATGAATTGTACAAAGTCGACAGGTCGAATCAAACAAGTTTGTACAAAAAAGCAGGCTCCGCGGCCGCCC
CCTTCACCATGGGGTCCCAGAAAGTTGCGGAACTCAAAAACCGTGTTGCGGTTAAACTGAATCGTAACGA
ACAGCTGAAAAACAAAGTTGAAGAGCTGAAGAACCGTAACGCTTACCTCAAGAACGAACTGGCGACCCTG
GAGAACGAGGTTGCGCGTCTGGAAAACGACGTTGCAGAATGATAATGAGCTAGCCTCGAGTGAAAAACCT
TACCCCCAAATGTAGTGCTTTGGTGCGATTCCAGCATCCTGTGATGTTCACCTACTTCAAGGTTATATAA
TTTTGTGTGTAGAATTGTAAAAAGGATGGATAGACAGTTCTTGAGATAAAGCACAGTTATTTTGGTATCA
CATCATCGGAGTATTTTTCAATTCTGATTTTTTGACTGGACCCAACAAACAACTCCAATTCATCCAATTG
TCCTTCCGTAGGTAAACAACTGGAAATAGGTACACTTCTTTCTATCATCAATACAACAATGTTAGTACGA
GAGACTTCCAGATCAGGTATAACGATGCCCCCAGATGGACATGTCCTATACTCTTGACATTCATAAACAC
AGAGAGCTGATTCAGGCTCGAAAATATTACATCGCATCCTTAATCGTGCTGATGATTCCACGGGTACTAC
ACGTATAAAAAGTTTGTTCGTAGAATACTTTTTGGTTGGCAAAGTCATCTGAGGTACCCAGCTTTTGTTC
CCTTTAGTGAGGGTTAATTTCCTGTAAACTTTATAAATGAAATTCATAATAGAAACGACACGAAATTACA
AAATGGAATATGTTCATAGGGTAGACGAAACTATATACGCAATCTACATACATTTATCAAGAAGGAGAAA
AAGGAGGATGTAAAGGAATACAGGTAAGCAAATTGATACTAATGGCTCAACGTGATAAGGAAAAAGAATT
GCACTTTAACATTAATATTGACAAGGAGGAGGGCACCACACAAAAAGTTAGGTGTAACAGAAAATTTAAT
