>Addgene plasmid #74248 | pDA200 | addgene partial sequence | sequence record 141852 | CYC1 5'-GCGTGAATGTAAGCGTGAC-3'
TGCGCCAGACGGTTGCGCAGCGCCGCTTTTTCTTTACGCAGACGCGCGATTTCTTTTTCCAGGTAAGCGT
TTTCATTTTCGATGAACGCAGCGTCATTCTCCAGAGTGGTAACTTCGTTAGATCTTTTAAATTCCATTGT
AAAAGGTGCTGCGGCACTTCCAGCTTTTTTATATAAGGAAGTTTGATTGCTGCCACCGTCGACACTAGAT
CCCCCCACCTTCCGCTTCTTCTTGGGTTCAGCACCAGCCCCCACCTTCCGCTTCTTCTTGGGTTCGGATC
TCATAAGCTTTCCCTGCATTAAAGAATCGGCCAAAGCCCTGGGGGAAGCTGTTTGAGTATTAGGTGCTAG
GGTCGTTTTTCTCTTTACCAAACTAACTGGAAGCAGCCACGCACCTGATTTATGGTAACCACCTCTTAGC
CTTAGCACAAGATGTAAGGTGGACTCCTTCTGAATGTTGTAATCAGACAGCGTTCTACCGTCTTCTAGCT
GCTTACCGGCAAAGATCAATCTTTGTTGATCTGGAGGGATACCTTCCTTGTCTTGAATTTTCGACTTAAC
GTTGTCGATGGTATCGGAAGATTCAACTTCCAATGTTATGGTTTTACCGGTCAAAGTCTTGACGAAAATC
TGCATGATATCGAATTCCTGCAGCCCGGGG
