>Addgene plasmid #74248 | pDA200 | addgene partial sequence | sequence record 141989 | pCaspeR4-3 5'-GGAATTCGATATCAAG-3'
ATTTTGGTTGAATTAGATGGTGATGTTAATGGTCACAAATTTTCTGTCTCCGGTGAAGGTGAAGGTGATG
CTACTTACGGTAAATTGACCTTAAAATTTATTTGTACTACTGGTAAATTGCCAGTTCCATGGCCAACCTT
AGTCACTACTTTAGGTTATGGTTTGATGTGTTTTGCTAGATACCCAGATCATATGAAACAACATGACTTT
TTCAAGTCTGCCATGCCAGAAGGTTATGTTCAAGAAAGAACTATTTTTTTCAAAGATGACGGTAACTACA
AGACCAGAGCTGAAGTCAAGTTTGAAGGTGATACCTTAGTTAATAGAATCGAATTAAAAGGTATTGATTT
TAAAGAAGATGGTAACATTTTAGGTCACAAATTGGAATACAACTATAACTCTCACAATGTTTACATCATG
GCTGACAAACAAAAGAATGGTATCAAAGTTAACTTCAAAATTAGACACAACATTGAAGATGGTTCTGTTC
AATTAGCTGACCATTATCAACAAAATACTCCAATTGGTGATGGTCCAGTCTTGTTACCAGACAACCATTA
CTTATCCTATCAATCTAAATTATCCAAAGATCCAAACGAAAAGAGAGACCACATGGTCTTGAAAGAATTT
GTTACTGCTGCTGGTATTACCCATGGTATGGATGAATTGTACAAAGTCGACAGGTCGAATCAAACAAGTT
TGTACAAAAAAGCAGGCTCCGCGGCCGCCCCCTTCACCATGGGGTCCCAGAAAGTTGCGGAACTCAAAAA
CCGTGTTGCGGTTAAACTGAATCGTAACGAACAGCTGAAA
